Addgene plasmid #13387: pET23a RanGAP
Depositing lab: Mary Dasso. Depositing organization: National Institute of Child Health and Human Development (NICHD). Publication: SUMO-1 targets RanGAP1 to kinetochores and mitotic spindles. Joseph J, Tan SH, Karpova TS, McNally JG, Dasso M. J Cell Biol. 2002 Feb 18. 156(4):595-602. 10.1083/jcb.200110109 PubMed 11854305.
Backbone
  Vector backbone: pET23a(+)
  Backbone manufacturer: EMD Biosciences
  Backbone size w/o insert (bp): 3700
  Vector type: Bacterial Expression
Growth in bacteria
  Bacterial resistance: Ampicillin, 100 μg/mL
  Growth temperature: 37°C
  Growth strain: DH5alpha
  Copy number: High Copy
Gene/Insert
  Gene/Insert name: RanGAP (alt name: RanGAP1)
  Species: H. sapiens (human)
  Insert size (bp): 1800
  Entrez Gene: RANGAP1 (a.k.a. Fug1, RANGAP, SD)
  Cloning method: Restriction Enzyme; 5′ cloning site NdeI (not destroyed); 3′ cloning site BamHI (not destroyed)
  Sequencing primers: 5′ T7
Resource information
  A portion of this plasmid was derived from a plasmid made by: V. Gerke, University of Muenster, Germany
Terms and licenses: Academic/Nonprofit Terms; Industry Terms: Not Available to Industry
How to cite: pET23a RanGAP was a gift from Mary Dasso (Addgene plasmid # 13387 ; http://n2t.net/addgene:13387 ; RRID:Addgene_13387)
