[The description below was written by a language model from this plasmid's Addgene catalogue record.]
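Description:
pET23a RanGAP is a bacterial expression plasmid built on the commercial pET23a(+) backbone (about 3.7 kb without insert) and carrying the human RANGAP1 coding sequence, an insert of roughly 1.8 kb. It is a high-copy plasmid selected with ampicillin. The record lists DH5alpha, a standard cloning strain, as its propagation host. No feature table accompanies the catalogue entry, so the details of individual elements are inferred from the named backbone rather than from annotation.

The insert was placed between the NdeI and BamHI sites, both of which remain intact. In pET-series vectors the NdeI site overlaps the start codon downstream of the T7 promoter and ribosome binding site, so this arrangement normally drives the open reading frame from its own initiating methionine and removes the vector's N-terminal T7 tag leader. The listed T7 sequencing primer is consistent with T7 promoter-driven expression. This requires a host supplying T7 RNA polymerase, such as a DE3 lysogen, rather than the cloning strain used for propagation. The record does not state whether the insert is fused to any tag, including the C-terminal His tag encoded in the pET23a backbone, nor whether a stop codon precedes the BamHI site.

RanGAP1 is the GTPase-activating protein for the small GTPase Ran and a well-known substrate for SUMO-1 conjugation. The associated publication concerns SUMO-1-dependent targeting of RanGAP1 to kinetochores and mitotic spindles, so the plasmid is most plausibly used to produce recombinant human RanGAP1 in E. coli for biochemical work, although the record does not describe a specific application. Part of the construct derives from a plasmid made in another laboratory.
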