>Addgene plasmid #13387 | pET23a RanGAP | addgene partial sequence | sequence record 19761 | T7 5'-TAATACGACTCACTATAGGG-3'
GTTTACTTTAAGAGGAGATATACATATGGCCTCGGAAGACATTGCCAAGCTGGCAGAGACACTTGCCAAG
ACTCAGGTGGCCGGGGGACAGCTGAGTTTCAAAGGCAAGAGCCTCAAACTCAACACTGCAGAAGATGCTA
AAGATGTGATTAAAGAGATTGAAGACTTTGACAGCTTGGAGGCTCTGCGTCTGGAAGGCAACACAGTGGG
CGTGGAAGCCGCCAGGGTCATCGCCAAGGCCTTAGAGAAGAAGTCGGAGTTGAAGCGCTGCCACTGGAGT
GACATGTTCACGGGAAGGCTGCGGACCGAGATCCCACCAGCCCTGATCTCACTAGGGGAAGGACTCATCA
CAGCTGGGGCTCAGCTGGTGGAGCTGGACTTAAGCGACAACGCATTCGGGCCCGACGGTGTGCAAGGCTT
CGAGGCCCTGCTCAAGAGCTCAGCCTGCTTCACCCTGCAGGAACTCAAGCTCAACAACTGTGGCATGGGC
ATTGGCGGCGGCAAGATCCTGGCTGCAGCTCTGACCGAATGTCACCGGAAATCCAGTGCCCAAGGCAAGC
CTCTGGCCCTGAAGGTCTTTGTGGCTGGCAGAAACCGTCTGGAGAATGATGGCGCCACTGCCTTGGCAGA
AGCTTTTAGGGTCATCGGGACCCTGGAGGAGGTCCACATGCCACAGAATGGGATCAACCACCCTGGCATC
ACTGCCCTGGCCCAGGCTTTCGCTGTCAACCCCCTGCTGCGGGTCATCAACCTGAATGACAACACCTTCA
CTGAGAAGGGCGCCGTGGCCATGGCCGAGACCTTGA
